Addgene plasmid #145466: pGBW-m4046466
Purpose: Yeast Expression plasmid for SARS-CoV-2 nsp6
Depositing lab: Ginkgo Bioworks & Benjie Chen. Depositing organization: Ginkgo Bioworks.
Backbone
  Vector backbone: AmpR; 2u URA3
  Backbone size w/o insert (bp): 4078
  Vector type: Yeast Expression
  Selectable markers: URA3
Growth in bacteria
  Bacterial resistance: Ampicillin, 100 μg/mL
  Growth temperature: 37°C
  Growth strain: DH5alpha
  Copy number: High Copy
Gene/Insert
  Gene/Insert name: SARS-CoV-2 nsp6
  Species: S. cerevisiae (budding yeast); Severe acute respiratory syndrome coronavirus 2
  Insert size (bp): 863
  Mutation: wt
  Entrez Gene: ORF1ab (a.k.a. GU280_gp01)
  Promoter: pTEF1
  Tag / fusion protein: Cleavable thrombin;StrepII (C terminal on backbone)
  Cloning method: Unknown
Resource information
  A portion of this plasmid was derived from a plasmid made by: GinkgoBioworks
Depositor comments: NCBI Reference Sequence: YP_009725302.1Created by gene synthesis with Not1 site.
How to cite: pGBW-m4046466 was a gift from Ginkgo Bioworks & Benjie Chen (Addgene plasmid # 145466 ; http://n2t.net/addgene:145466 ; RRID:Addgene_145466)
