[The description below was written by a language model from this plasmid's Addgene catalogue record and pLannotate feature annotations shown in this document.]
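Description:
pGBW-m4046466 is an episomal yeast expression plasmid for producing the SARS-CoV-2 non-structural protein 6 (nsp6) in Saccharomyces cerevisiae. It is a shuttle vector. In E. coli it replicates from a high-copy ColE1/pUC-type origin and is selected with ampicillin through a β-lactamase gene, which the annotation places downstream of a cat promoter. In yeast it is maintained by the 2μ origin and selected by uracil prototrophy through URA3, a marker that can also be counterselected with 5-FOA. Short phage T3 and T7 early terminators and a tonB terminator flank the bacterial modules, presumably insulating them from read-through transcription. A short rop annotation lies next to AmpR, although the catalogue lists the plasmid as high copy.

The expression cassette consists of the constitutive S. cerevisiae TEF1 promoter, the wild-type nsp6 coding region and a CYC1 terminator fragment. The coding region is a segment of the ORF1ab/pp1a polyprotein, was made by gene synthesis, and is recorded as 863 bp. The automated annotation correctly matches this region to the SARS-CoV-2 replicase polyprotein 1a, but the accompanying functional text describes nsp10. That text is a generic note carried over from the polyprotein database entry and does not describe the insert. The catalogue lists a thrombin-cleavable StrepII tag supplied by the backbone at the C terminus, which would allow Strep-Tactin affinity purification followed by tag removal; the feature table does not annotate this tag separately. The listing of budding yeast alongside the virus under species may indicate codon adaptation, though the record does not say so. The plasmid is suited to expressing and purifying nsp6 in yeast, or to studying its function there.
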