Features (pLannotate 1.2.2; 13 found; start..end, strand, type, name):
     10..417     +  promoter       TEF1 promoter: S. cerevisiae TEF1; promoter for EF-1α
    425..1297    +  CDS            R1A_SARS2 (fragment): Experimental evidence at protein level: Swiss-Prot protein existence level 1. [Non-structural protein 10]: Plays a pivotal role in viral transcription by stimulating both nsp14 3'-5' exoribonuclease and nsp16 2'-O-methyltransferase activities. Therefore plays an essential role in viral mRNAs cap methylation. From Severe acute respiratory syndrome coronavirus 2 (2019-nCoV) (SARS-CoV-2).
   1368..1540    +  terminator     CYC1 terminator (fragment): S. cerevisiae CYC1; transcription terminator for CYC1
   1576..1752    +  promoter       URA3 promoter (fragment): S. cerevisiae URA3
   1753..2556    +  CDS            URA3: orotidine-5'-phosphate decarboxylase, required for uracil biosynthesis; S. cerevisiae URA3; yeast auxotrophic marker, counterselectable with 5-fluoroorotic acid (5-FOA)
   2639..3621    -  rep_origin     2μ ori: yeast 2μ plasmid origin of replication
   3699..3728    +  terminator     T3Te terminator: phage T3 early transcription terminator
   3750..4337    +  rep_origin     ori: high-copy-number ColE1/pMB1/pBR322/pUC origin of replication
   4349..4376    -  terminator     T7Te terminator: phage T7 early transcription terminator
   4400..4591    -  CDS            rop: Rop protein, which maintains plasmids at low copy number; rop
   4592..5452    -  CDS            AmpR: β-lactamase; bla; confers resistance to ampicillin, carbenicillin, and related antibiotics
   5453..5555    -  promoter       cat promoter: promoter of the E. coli cat gene encoding chloramphenicol acetyltransferase
   5556..5587    -  terminator     tonB terminator: bidirectional E. coli tonB-P14 transcription terminator
>Addgene plasmid #145466 | pGBW-m4046466 | addgene full sequence | sequence record 292477 | Addgene NGS Result
GCGGCCGCCCCACACACCATAGCTTCAAAATGTTTCTACTCCTTTTTTACTCTTCCAGATTTTCTCGGAC
TCCGCGCATCGCCGTACCACTTCAAAACACCCAAGCACAGCATACTAAATTTCCCCTCTTTCTTCCTCTA
GGGTGTCGTTAATTACCCGTACTAAAGGTTTGGAAAAGAAAAAAGAGACCGCCTCGTTTCTTTTTCTTCG
TCGAAAAAGGCAATAAAAATTTTTATCACGTTTCTTTTTCTTGAAAATTTTTTTTTTTGATTTTTTTCTC
TTTCGATGACCTCCCATTGATATTTAAGTTAATAAACGGTCTTCAATTTCTCAAGTTTCAGTTTCATTTT
TCTTGTTCTATTACAACTTTTTTTACTTCTTGCTCATTAGAAAGAAAGCATAGCAATCTAATCTAAGTTT
TAATTACAAAATGGCAGTGAAAAGAACAATCAAGGGTACACACCACTGGTTGTTACTCACAATTTTGACT
TCACTTTTAGTTTTAGTCCAGAGTACTCAATGGTCTTTGTTCTTTTTTTTGTATGAAAATGCCTTTTTAC
CTTTTGCTATGGGTATTATTGCTATGTCTGCTTTTGCAATGATGTTTGTCAAACATAAGCATGCATTTCT
CTGTTTGTTTTTGTTACCTTCTCTTGCCACTGTAGCTTATTTTAATATGGTCTATATGCCTGCTAGTTGG
GTGATGCGTATTATGACATGGTTGGATATGGTTGATACTAGTTTGTCTGGTTTTAAGCTAAAAGACTGTG
TTATGTATGCATCAGCTGTAGTGTTACTAATCCTTATGACAGCAAGAACTGTGTATGATGATGGTGCTAG
GAGAGTGTGGACACTTATGAATGTCTTGACACTCGTTTATAAAGTTTATTATGGTAATGCTTTAGATCAA
GCCATTTCCATGTGGGCTCTTATAATCTCTGTTACTTCTAACTACTCAGGTGTAGTTACAACTGTCATGT
TTTTGGCCAGAGGTATTGTTTTTATGTGTGTTGAGTATTGCCCTATTTTCTTCATAACTGGTAATACACT
TCAGTGTATAATGCTAGTTTATTGTTTCTTAGGCTATTTTTGTACTTGTTACTTTGGCCTCTTTTGTTTA
CTCAACCGCTACTTTAGACTGACTCTTGGTGTTTATGATTACTTAGTTTCTACACAGGAGTTTAGATATA
TGAATTCACAGGGACTACTCCCACCCAAGAATAGCATAGATGCCTTCAAACTCAACATTAAATTGTTGGG
TGTTGGTGGCAAACCTTGTATCAAAGTAGCCACTGTACTCGTGCCGAGAGGTTCTTGGAGCCATCCGCAG
TTTGAAAAATAAACAGGCCCCTTTTCCTTTGTCGATATCATGTAATTAGTTATGTCACGCTTACATTCAC
GCCCTCCTCCCACATCCGCTCTAACCGAAAAGGAAGGAGTTAGACAACCTGAAGTCTAGGTCCCTATTTA
TTTTTTTTAATAGTTATGTTAGTATTAAGAACGTTATTTATATTTCAAATTTTTCTTTTTTTTCTGTACA
AAGCGGCCGCCGAACCACTAGTGCACTGCAGTACACGGTTTCCTTGAAATTTTTTTGATTCGGTAATCTC
CGAACAGAAGGAAGAACGAAGGAAGGAGCACAGACTTAGATTGGTATATATACGCATATGTAGTGTTGAA
GAAACATGAAATTGCCCAGTATTCTTAACCCAACTGCACAGAACAAAAACGTGCAGGAAACGAAGATAAA
TCATGTCGAAAGCTACATATAAGGAACGTGCTGCTACTCATCCTAGTCCTGTTGCTGCCAAGCTATTTAA
TATCATGCACGAAAAGCAAACAAACTTGTGTGCTTCATTGGATGTTCGTACCACCAAGGAATTACTGGAG
TTAGTTGAAGCATTAGGTCCCAAAATTTGTTTACTAAAAACACATGTGGATATCTTGACTGATTTTTCCA
TGGAGGGCACAGTTAAGCCGCTAAAGGCATTATCCGCCAAGTACAATTTTTTACTCTTCGAGGACAGAAA
ATTTGCTGACATTGGTAATACAGTCAAATTGCAGTACTCTGCGGGTGTATACAGAATAGCAGAATGGGCA
GACATTACGAATGCACACGGTGTGGTGGGCCCAGGTATTGTTAGCGGTTTGAAGCAGGCGGCAGAAGAAG
TAACAAAGGAACCTAGAGGCCTTTTGATGTTAGCAGAATTGTCATGCAAGGGCTCCCTATCTACTGGAGA
ATATACTAAGGGTACTGTTGACATTGCGAAGAGCGACAAAGATTTTGTTATCGGCTTTATTGCTCAAAGA
GACATGGGTGGAAGAGATGAAGGTTACGATTGGTTGATTATGACACCCGGTGTGGGTTTAGATGACAAGG
GAGATGCATTGGGTCAACAGTATAGAACCGTGGATGATGTGGTTTCTACAGGATCTGACATTATTATTGT
TGGAAGAGGACTATTTGCAAAGGGAAGGGATGCTAAGGTAGAGGGTGAACGTTACAGAAAAGCAGGCTGG
GAAGCATATTTGAGAAGATGCGGCCAGCAAAACTAAAAAACTGTATTATAAGTAAATGCATGTATACTAA
ACTCACAAATTAGAGCTTCAATTTAATTATATCAGTTATTACCCGAGTAACGAAGCATCTGTGCTTCATT
TTGTAGAACAAAAATGCAACGCGAGAGCGCTAATTTTTCAAACAAAGAATCTGAGCTGCATTTTTACAGA
ACAGAAATGCAACGCGAAAGCGCTATTTTACCAACGAAGAATCTGTGCTTCATTTTTGTAAAACAAAAAT
GCAACGCGAGAGCGCTAATTTTTCAAACAAAGAATCTGAGCTGCATTTTTACAGAACAGAAATGCAACGC
GAGAGCGCTATTTTACCAACAAAGAATCTATACTTCTTTTTTGTTCTACAAAAATGCATCCCGAGAGCGC
TATTTTTCTAACAAAGCATCTTAGATTACTTTTTTTCTCCTTTGTGCGCTCTATAATGCAGTCTCTTGAT
AACTTTTTGCACTGTAGGTCCGTTAAGGTTAGAAGAAGGCTACTTTGGTGTCTATTTTCTCTTCCATAAA
AAAAGCCTGACTCCACTTCCCGCGTTTACTGATTACTAGCGAAGCTGCGGGTGCATTTTTTCAAGATAAA
GGCATCCCCGATTATATTCTATACCGATGTGGATTGCGCATACTTTGTGAACAGAAAGTGATAGCGTTGA
TGATTCTTCATTGGTCAGAAAATTATGAACGGTTTCTTCTATTTTGTCTCTATATACTACGTATAGGAAA
TGTTTACATTTTCGTATTGTTTTCGATTCACTCTATGAATAGTTCTTACTACAATTTTTTTGTCTAAAGA
GTAATACTAGAGATAAACATAAAAAATGTAGAGGTCGAGTTTAGATGCAAGTTCAAGGAGCGAAAGGTGG
ATGGGTAGGTTATATAGGGATATAGCACAGAGATATATAGCAAAGAGATACTTTTGAGCAATGTTTGTGG
AAGCGGTATTCGCAATATTTTAGTAGCTCGTTACAGTCCGGTGCGTTTTTGGTTTTTTGAAAGTGCGTCA
TCAGAGCGCTTTTGGTTTTCAAAAGCGCTCTGAAGTTCCTATACTTTCTAGCTAGAGAATAGGAACTTCC
CGAGCGGCCGCGTGTTACAAGCTTGACTCCAGCGTAACTGGACTGCAATCAACTCACTGGCTCACCTTCA
CGGGTGGGCCTTTCTTCGGTAGAAAATCAAAGGATCTTCTTGAGATCCTTTTTTTCTGCGCGTAATCTGC
TGCTTGCAAACAAAAAAACCACCGCTACCAGCGGTGGTTTGTTTGCCGGATCAAGAGCTACCAACTCTTT
TTCCGAGGTAACTGGCTTCAGCAGAGCGCAGATACCAAATACTGTTCTTCTAGTGTAGCCGTAGTTAGGC
CACCACTTCAAGAACTCTGTAGCACCGCCTACATACCTCGCTCTGCTAATCCTGTTACCAGTGGCTGCTG
CCAGTGGCGATAAGTCGTGTCTTACCGGGTTGGACTCAAGACGATAGTTACCGGATAAGGCGCAGCGGTC
GGGCTGAACGGGGGGTTCGTGCACACAGCCCAGCTTGGAGCGAACGACCTACACCGAACTGAGATACCTA
CAGCGTGAGCTATGAGAAAGCGCCACGCTTCCCGAAGGGAGAAAGGCGGACAGGTATCCGGTAAGCGGCA
GGGTCGGAACAGGAGAGCGCACGAGGGAGCTTCCAGGGGTAAACGCCTGGTATCTTTATAGTCCTGTCGG
GTTTCGCCACCTCTGACTTGAGCATCGATTTTTGTGATGCTCGTCAGGGGGGCGGAGCCTATGGAAAAAC
GCCAGCAACGCAGAAAGGCCCACCCGAAGGTGAGCCAGGTGATTACATTTGGGCCCTCATCAGAGGTTTT
CACCGTCATCACCGAAACGCGCGAGGCAGCTGCGGTAAAGCTCATCAGCGTGGTCGTGAAGCGATTCACA
GATGTCTGCCTGTTCATCCGCGTCCAGCTCGTTGAGTTTCTCCAGAAGCGTTAATGTCTGGCTTCTGATA
AAGCGGGCCATGTTAAGGGCGGTTTTTTCCTGTTTGGTCACTTACCAATGCTTAATCAGTGAGGCACCTA
TCTCAGCGATCTGTCTATTTCGTTCATCCATAGTTGCCTGACTCCCCGTCGTGTAGATAACTACGATGCG
GGAGGGCTTACCATCTGGCCCCAGTGCTGCAATGATACCGCGAGACCCACGCTCACCGGCTCCAGATTTA
TCAGCAATAAACCAGCCAGCCGGGAGGGCCGAGCGCAGAAGTGATCCTGCAACTTTATCCGCCTCCATCC
AGTCTATTAATTGTTGCCGGGAAGCTAGAGTAAGTAGTTCGCCAGTTAATAGTTTGCGCAACGTTGTTGC
CATTGCTACAGGCATCGTGGTGTCACGCTCGTCGTTTGGTATGGCTTCATTCAGCTCCGGTTCCCAACGA
TCAAGGCGAGTTACATGATCCCCCATGTTGTGCAAAAAAGCGGTTAGCTCCTTCGGTCCTCCGATCGTTG
CCAGAAGTAAGTTGGCCGCAGTGTTATCACTCATGGTTATGGCAGCACTGCATAATTCTCTTACTGTCAT
GCCATCCGTGAGATGCTTTTCTGTGACTGGTGAGTACTCAACCAAGTCATTCTGAGAATAGTGTATGCGG
CGACCGAGTTGCTCTTGCCCGGCGTCAATACGGGATAATACCGCGCCACATAGCAGAACTTTAAAAGTGC
TCATCATTGGAAAACGTTCTTCGGGGCGTAAACTCTCAAGGATCTTACCGCTGTTGAGATCCAGTTCGAT
GTAACCCACTCGTGCACCCAACTGATCTTCAGCATCTTTTACTTTCACCAGCGTTTCTGGGTGAGCAAAA
ACAGGAAGGCAAAATGCCGCAAAAAAGGGAATAAGGGCGACACGGAAATGTTGAATACTCATTTTAGCTT
CCTTAGCTCCTGAAAATCTCGATAACTCAAAAAATACGCCCGGTAGTGATCTTATTTCATTATGGTGAAA
GTTGGAACCTCTTACGTGCCGATCAAGTCAAAAGCCTCCGGTCGGAGGCTTTTGACTTTCTGCTATGGAG
GTCAGGTATGATTTAAATGGTCAGTTAGA
